>Addgene plasmid #199200 | pDropIn-T2A-p65Zp | addgene full sequence | sequence record 390554 | Addgene NGS Result
CTGCGCCATCAGATCCTTGGCGGCAAGAAAGCCATCCAGTTTACTTTGCAGGGCTTCCCAACCTTACCAG
AGGGCGCCCCAGCTGGCAATTCCGGTTCGCTTGCTGTCCATAAAACCGCCCAGTCTAGCTATCGCCATGT
AAGCCCACTGCAAGCTACCTGCTTTCTCTTTGCGCTTGCGTTTTCCCTTGTCCAGATAGCCCAGTAGCTG
ACATTCATCCGGGGTCAGCACCGTTTCTGCGGACTGGCTTTCTACGTGAAAAGGATCTAGGTGAAGATCC
TTTTTGATAATCTCATGCCTGACATTTATATTCCCCAGAACATCAGGTTAATGGCGTTTTTGATGTCATT
TTCGCGGTGGCTGAGATCAGCCACTTCTTCCCCGATAACGGAGACCGGCACACTGGCCATATCGGTGGTC
ATCATGCGCCAGCTTTCATCCCCGATATGCACCACCGGGTAAAGTTCACGGGAGACTTTATCTGACAGCA
GACGTGCACTGGCCAGGGGGATCACCATCCGTCGCCCCGGCGTGTCAATAATATCACTCTGTACATCCAC
AAACAGACGATAACGGCTCTCTCTTTTATAGGTGTAAACCTTAAACTGCCGTACGTATAGGCTGCGCAAC
TGTTGGGAAGGGCGATCGGTGCGGGCCTCTTCGCTATTACGCCAGCTGGCGAAAGGGGGATGTGCTGCAA
GGCGATTAAGTTGGGTAACGCCAGGGTTTTCCCAGTCACGACGTTGTAAAACGACGGCCAGTGAATTGTA
ATACGACTCACTATAGGGCGAATTGGGCCCTCTAGATGCATGCTCGAGCGGCCGCCAGTGTGATGGATAT
CTGCAGAATTCGCCCTTCGCGAGAGACGTGGAGCTCATAACTTCGTATAGCATACATTATACGAAGTTAT
CGTATGGGCCTTCGCTGCTTACAGACGGTTAAGATACATTGATGAGTTTGGACAAACCACAACTAGAATG
CAGTGAAAAAAATGCTTTATTTGTGAAATTTGTGATGCTATTGCTTTATTTGTAACCATTATAAGCTGCA
ATAAACAAGTTAACAACAACAATTGCATTCATTTTATGTTTCAGGTTCAGGGGGAGGTGTGGGAGGTTTT
TTAAAGCAAGTAAAACCTCTACAAATGTGGTATGGCTGATTATGATCTAGAGTCGCGGCCCCTACAGGAA
CAGGTGGTGGCGGCCCTCGGCGCGCTCGTACTGCTCCACGATGGTGTAGTCCTCGTTGTGGGAGGTGATG
TCCAGCTTGGAGTCCACGTAGTAGTAGCCGGGCAGCTGCACGGGCTTCTTGGCCATGTAGATGGACTTGA
ACTCCACCAGGTAGTGGCCGCCGTCCTTCAGCTTCAGGGCCTTGTGGATCTCGCCCTTCAGCACGCCGTC
GCGGGGGTACAGGCGCTCGGTGGACGCCTCCCAGCCCATAGTCTTCTTCTGCATTACGGGGCCGTCGGAG
GGGAAGTTCACGCCGATGAACTTCACCTTGTAGATGAAGGAGCCGTCCTGGAGGGAGGAGTCCTGGGTCA
CGGTCACCACGCCGCCGTCCTCGAAGTTCATCACGCGCTCCCACTTGAAGCCCTCGGGGAAGGACAGCTT
CTTGTAGTCGGGGATGTCGGCGGGGTGCTTCACGTACACCTTGGAGCCGTACTGGAACTGGGGGGACAGG
ATGTCCCAGGCGAAGGGCAGGGGGCCGCCCTTGGTCACCTTCAGCTTGGCGGTCTGGGTGCCCTCGTAGG
GGCGGCCCTCGCCCTCGCCCTCGATCTCGAACTCGTGGCCGTTCACGGAGCCCTCCATGCGCACCTTGAA
GCGCATGAACTCCTTGATGACGTCCTCGGAGGAGGCCATGGTGGCGACCGGCTTCGAGCCGATTGTTTAG
CTTGTTCAGCTGCGCTTGTTTATTTGCTTAGCTTTCGCTTAGCGACGTGTTCACTTTGCTTGTTTGAATT
GAATTGTCGCTCCGTAGACGAAGCGCCTCTATTTATACTCCGGCGGTCGAGGGTTCGAAATCGATAAGCT
TGGATCCTAATTGAATTAGCTCTAATTGAATTAGTCTCTAATTGAATTAGATCCCGTACGATAACTTCGT
ATAGCATACATTATACGAAGTTATGATCCAAACGAGTTTTTAAGCAAACTCACTCCCTGACAATAAAAAC
GAATTATCTTTAAATAAATATATTCTATTTATTAACCAAGTAGCTAATATAGCTAAAATCAATTTGTTGC
TAACTTAAAACTAACATAATTATGTATTAGTTATTTACATTCTTTTGGTTGGTTACAACCAAATAAATAA
TATCACTTTTAAAAACTTAAGCCAGAACTGAATAATTTCTATTTGGCTTTAGTCGACTCTAGAGGTACCT
TACTTGCCGCCGCCCAGGGGGCCGTAGCGGGTGCGGTACTGGCTCACGCGGTTGCGCAGGCGCTGCACGC
GCTGGCGCAGCTCGGCCACGCGGGTCTCCAGGGCGGTGTTCTCGCGCTCCAGGAAGGCGGCCTCGATCTC
CAGACTAGTACCTCCACCTCCACCTCCACCACCTCCTCCGCTAGCGGAGCTTATCTGGCTCAGCAAAGCG
GAGAAATCCATATCAGCGATGCTGGAGAAATCCTCATCGCCGCTGAGGAGGCCATTGGGCAAACCCGGGG
CACCCAGTGGGGCAGGGGCTGGATCGGGTGGTCGCTGTGCGCCGGTCACCAGTCGCGTGATAGCCTCCGG
GTATTCCATCAGCATGGGCTCTGTGGTATGAGGTGCGACCGGGATTCCCTGATTCAAGAGCTGCTGAAAC
TCGCTGTTGTCCACGGATGCGAGATCGGTGAATACGGCAGGGTCTGTGCTGTTACCCAGCAGGGCTCCCA
AGTCTTCGTCATCGAACTGAAGCTGCAAGAGGGCCTCGCTCAGGGTTCCTTCGCCCGCCTGCGTTGGTTT
CGGAGCAGGAGGGGCAACTGCCTGTGGGGGTCCAGGCGCCAGCACGGGGACTGGAGCGGGGGCCTGGGCC
AGAGCACTCACCATTGCGGGAGCCGGTGCCGGAGCGGGCGCCTGGGGGAGGACTTGCGGTGGGGCCGGAG
CCAGTGCCGATGCCTGGGAAATTTGTCCACTGGGGAACACCATCGTGGGGAACTCATCATAGTTAATCGT
GCTAAGGGAGGAAGTGAACGGGTAGGGCTGCGGTGCGGGTTTGGGGACGCTGGCACTGCTGCGCGAAGGA
ACCGCAATACGACGGGGCGGGGGGCGCGGGTCCGTGGGGCCCGAGAAGGGGGACTTTTTCATGATGGACT
TGAAGGTTTCATAGGTTCGCTTCCGCTTTTCTTCGATACGGTGACGGTCATCCGTATCGGGCAGGTACTG
GAACTCCATCGGCGTGGATCCCAATTCGACCTTTCTCTTCTTTTTTGGAGGCTCGGGAATTAATTCCGCT
TTATCCATGCTAGCGGGCCCGGGGTTCTCCTCCACATCGCCGCAGGTCAGCAGGCTGCCGCGGCCCTCGG
CGGCCGCGCTACCTCCGCTTCCACCCGTCTCAGTTTAAGGGCGAATTCCAGCACACTGGCGGCCGTTACT
AGTGGATCCGAGCTCGGTACCAAGCTTGATGCATAGCTTGAGTATTCTATAGTGTCACCTAAATAGCTTG
GCGTAATCATGGTCATAGCTGTTTCCTGTGTGAAATTGTTATCCGCTCACAATTCCACACAACATACGAG
CCGGAAGCATAAAGTGTAAAGCCTGGGGTGCCTAATGAGTGAGCTAACTCACATTAATTGCGTTGCGCTC
ACTGCCCGCTTTCCAGTCGGGAAACCTGTCGTGCCAGCTGCATTAATGAATCGGCCAACGCGCGGGGAGA
GGCGGTTTGCGTATTGGGCGCTCTTCCGCTTCCTCGCTCACTGACTCGCTGCGCTCGGTCGTTCGGCTGC
GGCGAGCGGTATCAGCTCACTCAAAGGCGGTAATACGGTTATCCACAGAATCAGGGGATAACGCAGGAAA
GAACATGTGAGCAAAAGGCCAGCAAAAGGCCAGGAACCGTAAAAAGGCCGCGTTGCTGGCGTTTTTCCAT
AGGCTCCGCCCCCCTGACGAGCATCACAAAAATCGACGCTCAAGTCAGAGGTGGCGAAACCCGACAGGAC
TATAAAGATACCAGGCGTTTCCCCCTGGAAGCTCCCTCGTGCGCTCTCCTGTTCCGACCCTGCCGCTTAC
CGGATACCTGTCCGCCTTTCTCCCTTCGGGAAGCGTGGCGCTTTCTCATAGCTCACGCTGTAGGTATCTC
AGTTCGGTGTAGGTCGTTCGCTCCAAGCTGGGCTGTGTGCACGAACCCCCCGTTCAGCCCGACCGCTGCG
CCTTATCCGGTAACTATCGTCTTGAGTCCAACCCGGTAAGACACGACTTATCGCCACTGGCAGCAGCCAC
TGGTAACAGGATTAGCAGAGCGAGGTATGTAGGCGGTGCTACAGAGTTCTTGAAGTGGTGGCCTAACTAC
GGCTACACTAGAAGAACAGTATTTGGTATCTGCGCTCTGCTGAAGCCAGTTACCTTCGGAAAAAGAGTTG
GTAGCTCTTGATCCGGCAAACAAACCACCGCTGGTAGCGGTGGTTTTTTTGTTTGCAAGCAGCAGATTAC
GCGCAGAAAAAAAGGATCTCAAGAAGATCCTTTGATCTTTTCTACGGGGTCTGACGCTCAGTGGAACGAA
AACTCACGTTAAGGGATTTTGGTCATGAGATTATCAAAAAGGATCTTCACCTAGATCCTTTTAAATTAAA
AATGAAGTTTTAGCACGTGTCAGTCCTGCTCCTCGGCCACGAAGTGCACGCAGTTGCCGGCCGGGTCGCG
CAGGGCGAACTCCCGCCCCCACGGCTGCTCGCCGATCTCGGTCATGGCCGGCCCGGAGGCGTCCCGGAAG
TTCGTGGACACGACCTCCGACCACTCGGCGTACAGCTCGTCCAGGCCGCGCACCCACACCCAGGCCAGGG
TGTTGTCCGGCACCACCTGGTCCTGGACCGCGCTGATGAACAGGGTCACGTCGTCCCGGACCACACCGGC
GAAGTCGTCCTCCACGAAGTCCCGGGAGAACCCGAGCCGGTCGGTCCAGAACTCGACCGCTCCGGCGACG
TCGCGCGCGGTGAGCACCGGAACGGCACTGGTCAACTTGGCCATGGTGGCCCTCCTCACGTGCTATTATT
GAAGCATTTATCAGGGTTATTGTCTCATGAGCGGATACATATTTGAATGTATTTAGAAAAATAAACAAAT
AGGGGTTCCGCGCACATTTCCCCGAAAAGTGCCACCTGATGCGGTGTGAAATACCGCACAGATGCGTAAG
GAGAAAATACCGCATCAGGAAATTGTAAGCGTTAATAATTCAGAAGAACTCGTCAAGAAGGCGATAGAAG
GCGATGCGCTGCGAATCGGGAGCGGCGATACCGTAAAGCACGAGGAAGCGGTCAGCCCATTCGCCGCCAA
GCTCTTCAGCAATATCACGGGTAGCCAACGCTATGTCCTGATAGCGGTCCGCCACACCCAGCCGGCCACA
GTCGATGAATCCAGAAAAGCGGCCATTTTCCACCATGATATTCGGCAAGCAGGCATCGCCATGGGTCACG
ACGAGATCCTCGCCGTCGGGCATGCTCGCCTTGAGCCTGGCGAACAGTTCGGCTGGCGCGAGCCCCTGAT
GCTCTTCGTCCAGATCATCCTGATCGACAAGACCGGCTTCCATCCGAGTACGTGCTCGCTCGATGCGATG
TTTCGCTTGGTGGTCGAATGGGCAGGTAGCCGGATCAAGCGTATGCAGCCGCCGCATTGCATCAGCCATG
ATGGATACTTTCTCGGCAGGAGCAAGGTGAGATGACAGGAGATCCTGCCCCGGCACTTCGCCCAATAGCA
GCCAGTCCCTTCCCGCTTCAGTGACAACGTCGAGCACAGCTGCGCAAGGAACGCCCGTCGTGGCCAGCCA
CGATAGCCGCGCTGCCTCGTCTTGCAGTTCATTCAGGGCACCGGACAGGTCGGTCTTGACAAAAAGAACC
GGGCGCCCCTGCGCTGACAGCCGGAACACGGCGGCATCAGAGCAGCCGATTGTCTGTTGTGCCCAGTCAT
AGCCGAATAGCCTCTCCACCCAAGCGGCCGGAGAACCTGCGTGCAATCCATCTTGTTCAATCATGCGAAA
CGATCCTCATCCTGTCTCTTGATCAGAGCTTGATCCC
Features (pLannotate 1.2.2; 22 found; start..end, strand, type, name):
    306..609     -  CDS            ccdB (fragment): CcdB, a bacterial toxin that poisons DNA gyrase; ccdB; Plasmids containing the ccdB gene cannot be propagated in standard E. coli strains.
    619..766     -  CDS            lacZα (fragment): LacZα fragment of β-galactosidase; lacZ fragment
    769..787     +  promoter       T7 promoter: promoter for bacteriophage T7 RNA polymerase
    877..910     +  protein_bind   loxP: Cre-mediated recombination occurs in the 8-bp core sequence (GCATACAT). Cre recombinase
    940..1061    -  polyA_signal   SV40 poly(A) signal: SV40 polyadenylation signal
   1084..1167    -  CDS            large T antigen (fragment): large T antigen from SV40 (simian virus 40)
   1185..1859    -  CDS            DsRed-Express: DsRed-Express is a basic (constitutively fluorescent) orange fluorescent protein published in 2002, derived from Discosoma sp.. It is reported to be a rapidly-maturing tetramer with low acid sensitivity.
   1881..2003    -  promoter       hsp70 promoter (fragment): Drosophila melanogaster hsp70Bb promoter
   2091..2124    +  protein_bind   loxP: Cre-mediated recombination occurs in the 8-bp core sequence (GCATACAT). Cre recombinase
   2566..3378    -  CDS            RELA (fragment): TF65_HUMAN - Also known as NFKB3. Experimental evidence at protein level: Swiss-Prot protein existence level 1. NF-kappa-B is a pleiotropic transcription factor present in almost all cell types and is the endpoint of a series of signal transduction events that are initiated by a vast array of stimuli related to many biological processes such as inflammation, immunity, differentiation, cell growth, tumorigenesis and apoptosis. NF-kappa-B is a homo- or heterodimeric complex formed by the Rel-like domain- containing proteins RELA/p65, RELB, NFKB1/p105, NFKB1/p50, REL and NFKB2/p52. The heterodime
   3389..3408    -  CDS            SV40 NLS (fragment): nuclear localization signal of SV40 (simian virus 40) large T antigen
   3616..3634    -  promoter       SP6 promoter: promoter for bacteriophage SP6 RNA polymerase
   3676..3692    -  protein_bind   lac operator: The lac repressor binds to the lac operator to inhibit transcription in E. coli. This inhibition can be relieved by adding lactose or isopropyl-β-D-thiogalactopyranoside (IPTG). lac repressor encoded by lacI
   3700..3730    -  promoter       lac promoter: promoter for the E. coli lac operon
   3745..3766    -  protein_bind   CAP binding site: CAP binding activates transcription in the presence of cAMP. E. coli catabolite activator protein
   3779..3871    -  CDS            lacI (fragment): lac repressor; lacI; The lac repressor binds to the lac operator to inhibit transcription in E. coli. This inhibition can be relieved by adding lactose or isopropyl-β-D-thiogalactopyranoside (IPTG).
   4054..4642    -  rep_origin     ori: high-copy-number ColE1/pMB1/pBR322/pUC origin of replication
   4780..5154    -  CDS            BleoR: antibiotic-binding protein; Sh ble from Streptoalloteichus hindustanus; confers resistance to bleomycin, phleomycin, and Zeocin™
   5174..5262    -  promoter       AmpR promoter (fragment): bla
   5289..5339    +  misc_feature   bom (fragment): basis of mobility region from pBR322
   5360..6154    -  CDS            NeoR/KanR: aminoglycoside phosphotransferase from Tn5; aph(3')-II (or nptII); confers resistance to neomycin, kanamycin, and G418 (Geneticin®)
   6186..258     -  CDS            tnpA (fragment) (across the origin): TN5P_ECOLX - Also known as tnp. Experimental evidence at protein level: Swiss-Prot protein existence level 1. Mediates transposition of transposon Tn5 by a 'cut and paste' mechanism. First, the monomeric transposase binds the 19 bp inverted DNA repeats flanking the transposon. Then, dimerization of the DNA- bound transposase creates a synaptic DNA complex. After nicking of the first DNA strand, excision of the transposon proceeds through a series of intermediates. The transposase then mediates the insertion of the transposon at a new site by strand transfer. The activity of the wild- type tran
