[The description below was written by a language model from this plasmid's Addgene catalogue record and pLannotate feature annotations shown in this document.]
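Description:
pDropIn-T2A-p65Zp is a donor-cassette plasmid built in the Invitrogen pCR-Blunt II-TOPO cloning backbone and catalogued as an insect expression vector of about 6.2 kb. It replicates in E. coli from a high-copy ColE1/pUC-type origin and is selected with kanamycin through the Tn5 NeoR/KanR gene. A BleoR (Zeocin resistance) gene is also annotated. Fragments of lacZα, ccdB, the lac promoter/operator and the T7 and SP6 promoters flank the cloning site, as expected for this backbone. The ccdB annotation is only a fragment.

The roughly 2.7 kb insert, T2A-p65Zp, is meant to be released by BsmBI digestion and placed into knock-in donor vectors by "Drop-In" cloning, so that a targeted Drosophila gene co-expresses the p65Zp protein. The feature table identifies a fragment of human RELA (the p65 transcriptional activation domain) next to an SV40 nuclear localization signal. The T2A peptide and the leucine-zipper ("Zp") portion implied by the name are not annotated separately. A T2A sequence normally causes ribosomal skipping, which would let the activation-domain half be produced from the host gene's transcript as a separate polypeptide. In split-Gal4 systems such a half pairs through its zipper with a Gal4 DNA-binding-domain half to restore activity only where both are expressed. The associated publication concerns intersectional genetic labeling with split Gal4 reagents.

Next to this coding region is a marker cassette flanked by two loxP sites. It contains DsRed-Express, an hsp70 promoter fragment and an SV40 polyadenylation signal. The cassette presumably serves as a visible transformation marker that Cre can remove. The record does not state which enhancer elements direct its expression.
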