Addgene plasmid #199200: pDropIn-T2A-p65Zp
Purpose: Insert to create p65Zp knock-ins, via Drop-In cloning, released via BsmBI digest
Depositing lab: Norbert Perrimon. Depositing organization: Harvard Medical School. Publication: split-intein Gal4 provides intersectional genetic labeling that is repressible by Gal80. Ewen-Campen B, Luan H, Xu J, Singh R, Joshi N, Thakkar T, Berger B, White BH, Perrimon N. Proc Natl Acad Sci U S A. 2023 Jun 13;120(24):e2304730120. doi: 10.1073/pnas.2304730120. Epub 2023 Jun 5. PubMed 37276389.
Backbone
  Vector backbone: PCR Blunt II - TOPO
  Backbone manufacturer: Invitrogen
  Total vector size (bp): 6197
  Vector type: Insect Expression
Growth in bacteria
  Bacterial resistance: Kanamycin, 50 μg/mL
  Growth temperature: 37°C
  Growth strain: DH5alpha
  Copy number: Unknown
Gene/Insert
  Gene/Insert name: T2A-p65Zp
  Species: D. melanogaster (fly)
  Insert size (bp): 2679
Resource information
  A portion of this plasmid was derived from a plasmid made by: Insert derived from pBPZpGAL4DBDUw - Addgene 26233
Terms and licenses: Academic/Nonprofit Terms; Industry Terms: Not Available to Industry
How to cite: pDropIn-T2A-p65Zp was a gift from Norbert Perrimon (Addgene plasmid # 199200 ; http://n2t.net/addgene:199200 ; RRID:Addgene_199200)
